>Addgene plasmid #38962 | MAP3K10 | depositor partial sequence | sequence record 49020 | MAP3K10 sequence 295 bps
ATGCACCATCATCATCATCATTCTTCTGGTGTAGATCTGGGTACCGAGAACCTGTACTTCCAATCCATGG
GCACGACCCCCGCGGGGCCCGTCTGGACCGCGGTGTTCGACTACGAGGCGGCGGGCGACGAGGAGCTGAC
CCTGCGGAGGGGCGATCGCGTCCAGGTGCTTTCCCAAGACTGTGCGGTGTCCGGCGACGAGGGCTGGTGG
ACCGGGCAGCTCCCCAGCGGCCGCGTGGGCGTCTTCCCCAGCAACTACGTGGCCCCCTGACAGTAAAGGT
GGATACGGATCCGAA
