>Addgene plasmid #38962 | MAP3K10 | addgene partial sequence | sequence record 51753 | T7_term
TCCACCAGCCCTCGTCGCCGGACACCGCACAGTCTTGGGAAAGCACCTGGACGCGATCGCCCCTCCGCAG
GGTCAGCTCCTCGTCGCCCGCCGCCTCGTAGTCGAACACCGCGGTCCAGACGGGCCCCGCGGGGGTCGTG
CCCATGGATTGGAAGTACAGGTTCTCGGTACCCAGATCTACACCAGAAGAATGATGATGATGATGGTGCA
TATGTATATCTCCTTCTTAAAGTTAAACAAAATTATTTCTAGAGGGGAATTGTTATCCGCTCACAATTCC
CCTATAGTGAGTCGTATTAATTTCGCGGGATCGAGATCTCGATCCTCTACGCCGGACGCATCGTGGCCGG
CATCACCGGCGCCACAGGTGCGGTTGCTGGCGCCTATATCGCCGACATCACCGATGGGGAAGATCGGGCT
CGCCACTTCGGGCTCATGAGCGCTTGTTTCGGCGTGGGTATGGTGGCAGGCCCCGTGGCCGGGGGACTGT
TGGGCGCCATCTCCTTGCATGCACCATTCCTTGCGGCGGCGGTGCTCAACGGCCTCAACCTACTACTGGG
CTGCTTCCTAATGCAGGAGTCGCATAAGGGAGAGCGTCGAGATCCCGGACACCATCGAATGGCGCAAAAC
CTTTCGCGGTATGGCATGATAGCGCCCGGAAGAGAGTCAATTCAGGGTGGTGAATGTGAAACCAGTAACG
TTATACGATGTCGCAGAGTATGCCGGTGTCTCTTATCAGACCGTTTCCCGCGTGGTGAAC
