>Addgene plasmid #38962 | MAP3K10 | addgene partial sequence | sequence record 51754 | T7 5'-TAATACGACTCACTATAGGG-3'
CCCTCTAGAAATAATTTTGTTTAACTTTAAGAAGGAGATATACATATGCACCATCATCATCATCATTCTT
CTGGTGTAGATCTGGGTACCGAGAACCTGTACTTCCAATCCATGGGCACGACCCCCGCGGGGCCCGTCTG
GACCGCGGTGTTCGACTACGAGGCGGCGGGCGACGAGGAGCTGACCCTGCGGAGGGGCGATCGCGTCCAG
GTGCTTTCCCAAGACTGTGCGGTGTCCGGCGACGAGGGCTGGTGGACCGGGCAGCTCCCCAGCGGCCGCG
TGGGCGTCTTCCCCAGCAACTACGTGGCCCCCTGACAGTAAAGGTGGATACGGATCCGAATTCGAGCTCC
GTCGACAAGCTTGCGGCCGCACTCGAGCACCACCACCACCACCACTGAGATCCGGCTGCTAACAAAGCCC
GAAAGGAAGCTGAGTTGGCTGCTGCCACCGCTGAGCAATAACTAGCATAACCCCTTGGGGCCTCTAAACG
GGTCTTGAGGGGTTTTTTGCTGAAAGGAGGAACTATATCCGGATTGGCGAATGGG
[124 nt withheld, positions 546-669]
C
[91 nt withheld, positions 671-761]
A
[49 nt withheld, positions 763-811]
CCTTTGACGTTGGAGTCCACGTTCTTT
[37 nt withheld, positions 839-875]
ACCCTATCTCGGTCTA
