[The description below was written by a language model from this plasmid's Addgene catalogue record.]
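Description:
MAP3K10 is a bacterial expression plasmid built on the pNIC28-Bsa4 backbone from the SGC, made to produce a fragment of human mitogen-activated protein kinase kinase kinase 10 (also known as MLK2, MEKK10 or MST) for structure determination. It is selected with kanamycin, is listed as low copy, and is propagated in the Mach1 cloning strain. The record does not name the origin of replication, and no feature table is provided, so individual backbone elements cannot be confirmed beyond the catalogue fields.

The insert is only about 295 bp, far shorter than a full kinase coding sequence, which agrees with the catalogue note that the clone may not contain the complete ORF. It therefore encodes a single small domain or region of the protein rather than the whole enzyme, although the record does not state which residues or domain are covered. A PDB entry is listed as an alternative name for the insert, indicating that the construct is associated with a deposited structure. The fragment was introduced by ligation-independent cloning and carries an N-terminal His tag followed by a TEV protease site. This allows the protein to be captured by immobilised metal affinity chromatography and the tag then cleaved off to leave near-native protein suitable for crystallisation.

The promoter is not stated explicitly, but the listed sequencing primers (T7 forward and T7 terminator reverse) suggest that the insert lies within a T7 expression cassette, which would require an E. coli host supplying T7 RNA polymerase. Typical use is recombinant overexpression and purification of this MAP3K10 fragment for structural and biophysical studies.
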