Addgene plasmid #38962: MAP3K10
Purpose: Bacterial expression for structure determination; may not be full ORF
Depositing lab: Nicola Burgess-Brown. Depositing organization: University of Oxford.
Backbone
  Vector backbone: pNIC28-Bsa4
  Backbone manufacturer: SGC
  Vector type: Bacterial Expression
Growth in bacteria
  Bacterial resistance: Kanamycin, 50 μg/mL
  Growth temperature: 37°C
  Growth strain: Mach1
  Copy number: Low Copy
Gene/Insert
  Gene/Insert name: MAP3K10 (alt names: mitogen-activated protein kinase kinase kinase 10; PDB:2RF0)
  Species: H. sapiens (human)
  Insert size (bp): 295
  GenBank ID: mitogen-activated protein kinase kinase kinase 10
  Entrez Gene: MAP3K10 (a.k.a. MEKK10, MLK2, MST)
  Tag / fusion protein: His Tev (N terminal on insert)
  Cloning method: Ligation Independent Cloning
  Sequencing primers: 5′ T7; 3′ T7-term
Terms and licenses: Academic/Nonprofit Terms; Industry Terms: Not Available to Industry
How to cite: MAP3K10 was a gift from Nicola Burgess-Brown (Addgene plasmid # 38962 ; http://n2t.net/addgene:38962 ; RRID:Addgene_38962)
